Addgene plasmid #203956: pMRMTK-clo5
Purpose: Cloning plasmid containing the chloramphenicol resistance gene insert
Depositing lab: Nathan Crook. Depositing organization: North Carolina State University. Publication: Engineering the Maize Root Microbiome: A Rapid MoClo Toolkit and Identification of Potential Bacterial Chassis for Studying Plant-Microbe Interactions. van Schaik J, Li Z, Cheadle J, Crook N. ACS Synth Biol. 2023 Oct 20;12(10):3030-3040. doi: 10.1021/acssynbio.3c00371. Epub 2023 Sep 15. PubMed 37712562.
Backbone
  Vector backbone: R6Kγ origin of replication and oriT
  Backbone size w/o insert (bp): 789
  Total vector size (bp): 1615
  Vector type: Plant Expression
Growth in bacteria
  Bacterial resistance: Chloramphenicol, 25 μg/mL
  Growth temperature: 37°C
  Growth strain: Pir1
  Copy number: Low Copy
Gene/Insert
  Gene/Insert name: Chloramphenicol Resistance Gene
  Insert size (bp): 826
  Promoter: CAT promoter
  Cloning method: Restriction Enzyme; 5′ cloning site BsaI (not destroyed); 3′ cloning site BsaI (not destroyed)
  Sequencing primers: 5′ TCCTTAGCTCCTGAAAATCTCGATAACTC; 3′ CCTGCCACTCATCGCAGTACTG
Terms and licenses: Academic/Nonprofit Terms; Industry Terms: Not Available to Industry
Depositor comments: Please visit https://www.biorxiv.org/content/10.1101/2023.06.05.543168v1 for bioRxiv preprint.
How to cite: pMRMTK-clo5 was a gift from Nathan Crook (Addgene plasmid # 203956 ; http://n2t.net/addgene:203956 ; RRID:Addgene_203956)
