[The description below was written by a language model from this plasmid's Addgene catalogue record and pLannotate feature annotations shown in this document.]
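Description:
pMRMTK-clo5 is a very small (about 1.6 kb) cloning plasmid from a Modular Cloning (MoClo) toolkit built for engineering maize root microbiome bacteria. Although catalogued under plant expression, its parts are entirely bacterial. The roughly 0.8 kb backbone consists of just two functional modules: the R6K γ origin of replication and an incP-type origin of transfer (oriT), next to which a short residual fragment of traJ is annotated. Because the R6K γ origin fires only when the pi initiator protein is supplied in trans, the plasmid is maintained in a pir-expressing E. coli host (Pir1 is recorded), at what the record lists as low copy number, and it cannot replicate in bacteria lacking pi. The oriT allows the plasmid, or assemblies derived from it, to be mobilised by conjugation when the transfer machinery is provided by a donor strain or helper.

The insert of about 0.8 kb is a chloramphenicol resistance cassette: the native cat promoter driving the chloramphenicol acetyltransferase coding sequence (CmR). A phage T7 early (T7Te) terminator is annotated just downstream on the opposite strand, lying between the cassette and the origin. This cassette is also the plasmid's own selection marker. It is flanked by BsaI sites that are retained after cloning, which is consistent with Golden Gate-style handling in which the type IIS enzyme releases or exchanges the fragment with defined overhangs. The record does not specify the overhangs or the position this part occupies in the toolkit hierarchy. Its stated purpose is simply to serve as the cloning plasmid carrying the chloramphenicol resistance module, presumably for building conjugatable constructs aimed at root-associated bacteria.
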