Features (pLannotate 1.2.2; 6 found; start..end, strand, type, name):
     99..143     -  CDS            traJ (fragment): oriT-recognizing protein; traJ
    176..285     -  oriT           oriT: incP origin of transfer
    456..558     +  promoter       cat promoter: promoter of the E. coli cat gene encoding chloramphenicol acetyltransferase
    559..1218    +  CDS            CmR: chloramphenicol acetyltransferase; cat; confers resistance to chloramphenicol
   1239..1266    -  terminator     T7Te terminator: phage T7 early transcription terminator
   1289..62      -  rep_origin     R6K γ ori (across the origin): γ replication origin from E. coli plasmid R6K; requires the R6K initiator protein pi for replication
>Addgene plasmid #203956 | pMRMTK-clo5 | addgene full sequence | sequence record 405093 | Addgene NGS Result
GTACGTGAAACATGAGAGCTTAGTACGTACTATCAACAGGTTGAACTGCTGATCTTCAGATCCTCTACGC
CGGACGCATCGTGGCCGGATCAATTCCGTGATAGGTGGCTGCCCTTCCTGGTTGGCTTGGTTTCATCAGC
CATCCGCTTGCCCTCATCTGTTACGCCGGCGGTAGCCGGCCAGCCTCGCAGAGCAGGATTCCCGTTGAGC
ACCGCCAGGTGCGAATAAGGGACAGTGAAGAAGGAACACCCGCTCGCGGGTGGGCCTACTTCACCTATCC
TGCCCGGCTGACGCCGTTGGATACACCAAGGAAAGTCTACACGAACCCTTTGGCAAAATCCTGTATATCG
TGCGAAAAAGGATGGATATACCGAAAAAATCGCTATAATGACCCCGAAGCAGGGTTATGCAGCGGAAAAC
GGAATTGATCCCCCTCGAATTGACGGTCTCGCGCTTGATCGGCACGTAAGAGGTTCCAACTTTCACCATA
ATGAAATAAGATCACTACCGGGCGTATTTTTTGAGTTATCGAGATTTTCAGGAGCTAAGGAAGCTAAAAT
GGAGAAAAAAATCACTGGATATACCACCGTTGATATATCCCAATGGCATCGTAAAGAACATTTTGAGGCA
TTTCAGTCAGTTGCTCAATGTACCTATAACCAGACCGTTCAGCTGGATATTACGGCCTTTTTAAAGACCG
TAAAGAAAAATAAGCACAAGTTTTATCCGGCCTTTATTCACATTCTTGCCCGCCTGATGAATGCTCATCC
GGAATTCCGTATGGCAATGAAAGACGGTGAGCTGGTGATATGGGATAGTGTTCACCCTTGTTACACCGTT
TTCCATGAGCAAACTGAAACGTTTTCATCGCTCTGGAGTGAATACCACGACGATTTCCGGCAGTTTCTAC
ACATATATTCGCAAGATGTGGCGTGTTACGGTGAAAACCTGGCCTATTTCCCTAAAGGGTTTATTGAGAA
TATGTTTTTCGTCTCAGCCAATCCCTGGGTGAGTTTCACCAGTTTTGATTTAAACGTGGCCAATATGGAC
AACTTCTTCGCCCCCGTTTTCACCATGGGCAAATATTATACGCAAGGCGACAAGGTGCTGATGCCGCTGG
CGATTCAGGTTCATCATGCCGTTTGTGATGGCTTCCATGTCGGCAGAATGCTTAATGAATTACAACAGTA
CTGCGATGAGTGGCAGGGCGGGGCGTAATTTTGACTCCTAGGTATAAACGCAGAAAGGCCCACCCGAAGG
TGAGCCAGTGTGAGGAGCGAGACCCCCATGTCAGCCGTTAAGTGTTCCTGTGTCACTCAAAATTGCTTTG
AGAGGCTCTAAGGGCTTCTCAGTGCGTTACATCCCTGGCTTGTTGTCCACAACCGTTAAACCTTAAAAGC
TTTAAAAGCCTTATATATTCTTTTTTTTCTTATAAAACTTAAAACCTTAGAGGCTATTTAAGTTGCTGAT
TTATATTAATTTTATTGTTCAAACATGAGAGCTTAGTACGTGAAACATGAGAGCTTAGTACGTTAGCCAT
GAGAGCTTAGTACGTTAGCCATGAGGGTTTAGTTCGTTAAACATGAGAGCTTAGTACGTTAAACATGAGA
GCTTA
